Addgene plasmid #129112: pZEG
Purpose: (Empty Backbone) Z. rouxii episomal vector containing G418 resistance
Depositing lab: Paolo Giudici. Depositing organization: University of Modena and Reggio Emilia. Publication: A set of plasmids carrying antibiotic resistance markers and Cre recombinase for genetic engineering of nonconventional yeast Zygosaccharomyces rouxii. Bizzarri M, Cassanelli S, Duskova M, Sychrova H, Solieri L. Yeast. 2019 Dec;36(12):711-722. doi: 10.1002/yea.3438. Epub 2019 Sep 11. PubMed 31414502.
Backbone
  Vector backbone: pZEU
  Modifications to backbone: loxP-KanMX-loxP cassette conferring G418 resistance instead of URA3 marker
  Vector type: Yeast Expression, Cre/Lox
  Selectable markers: Neomycin (select with G418)
Growth in bacteria
  Bacterial resistance: Ampicillin, 100 μg/mL
  Growth temperature: 37°C
  Growth strain: DH5alpha
  Copy number: High Copy
Gene/Insert
  Cloning method: Unknown
Terms and licenses: Academic/Nonprofit Terms; Industry Terms: Not Available to Industry
How to cite: pZEG was a gift from Paolo Giudici (Addgene plasmid # 129112 ; http://n2t.net/addgene:129112 ; RRID:Addgene_129112)
