[The description below was written by a language model from this plasmid's Addgene catalogue record and pLannotate feature annotations shown in this document.]
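Description:
pZEG is an empty episomal shuttle vector of about 5.6 kb for the nonconventional yeast Zygosaccharomyces rouxii. It derives from the backbone pZEU, in which the URA3 auxotrophic marker was replaced by a loxP-kanMX-loxP cassette, so transformants can be selected with G418 rather than by uracil prototrophy. This dominant drug marker makes the plasmid usable in prototrophic or wild strains that lack auxotrophic mutations. In E. coli it is propagated as a high-copy plasmid through a ColE1/pUC-type origin and selected with ampicillin via the β-lactamase gene and its native promoter.

The annotated sequence shows the kanMX gene flanked by two loxP sites in the same orientation. This arrangement would in principle allow Cre recombinase to excise the marker, which fits the plasmid's Cre/Lox classification. A residual URA3 promoter segment next to the cassette appears to be a remnant of the replaced marker. A fragment matching the REP1 partition protein of a Z. rouxii endogenous plasmid is also annotated. This suggests that episomal maintenance in yeast relies on sequence from that native plasmid, although the feature table does not explicitly annotate a yeast replication origin.

For cloning, the vector carries a pUC18/19-type multiple cloning site adjoining a lacZα fragment, with the lac promoter, operator and CAP binding site nearby. Short bom, rop, lacI and RSF ori fragments are backbone remnants. No insert or dedicated yeast expression promoter is recorded, so the user must supply any gene together with its own regulatory sequences. The vector belongs to a set of antibiotic-marker and Cre plasmids built for genetic engineering of Z. rouxii.
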