Features (pLannotate 1.2.2; 18 found; start..end, strand, type, name):
    137..236     +  misc_feature   bom (fragment): basis of mobility region from pBR322
    242..399     -  CDS            lacZα (fragment): LacZα fragment of β-galactosidase; lacZ fragment
    396..452     +  misc_feature   MCS: pUC18/19 multiple cloning site
    489..505     -  protein_bind   lac operator: The lac repressor binds to the lac operator to inhibit transcription in E. coli. This inhibition can be relieved by adding lactose or isopropyl-β-D-thiogalactopyranoside (IPTG). lac repressor encoded by lacI
    513..543     -  promoter       lac promoter: promoter for the E. coli lac operon
    558..579     -  protein_bind   CAP binding site: CAP binding activates transcription in the presence of cAMP. E. coli catabolite activator protein
    592..631     -  CDS            lacI (fragment): lac repressor; lacI; The lac repressor binds to the lac operator to inhibit transcription in E. coli. This inhibition can be relieved by adding lactose or isopropyl-β-D-thiogalactopyranoside (IPTG).
    734..767     -  protein_bind   loxP: Cre-mediated recombination occurs in the 8-bp core sequence (GCATACAT). Cre recombinase
    822..2178    +  gene           kanMX: yeast selectable marker conferring kanamycin resistance (Wach et al., 1994)
   2241..2274    -  protein_bind   loxP: Cre-mediated recombination occurs in the 8-bp core sequence (GCATACAT). Cre recombinase
   2307..2518    -  promoter       URA3 promoter: S. cerevisiae URA3
   2530..2584    -  CDS            lacI (fragment): lac repressor; lacI; The lac repressor binds to the lac operator to inhibit transcription in E. coli. This inhibition can be relieved by adding lactose or isopropyl-β-D-thiogalactopyranoside (IPTG).
   2586..2649    -  rep_origin     RSF ori (fragment): Plasmids containing the RSF 1030 origin of replication can be propagated in E. coli cells that contain additional plasmids with compatible origins.
   2864..3049    +  CDS            P (fragment): REP1_ZYGRO - Protein predicted: Swiss-Prot protein existence level 4. Plasmid partition require REP1, REP2, and a cis-acting DNA sequence (known as STB). REP1 may act by intercalating in the yeast nuclear matrix and binding STB either directly or via REP2. From Zygosaccharomyces rouxii (Candida mogii).
   3776..4364    -  rep_origin     ori: high-copy-number ColE1/pMB1/pBR322/pUC origin of replication
   4535..5395    -  CDS            AmpR: β-lactamase; bla; confers resistance to ampicillin, carbenicillin, and related antibiotics
   5396..5500    -  promoter       AmpR promoter: bla
   5595..35      +  CDS            rop (fragment) (across the origin): Rop protein, which maintains plasmids at low copy number; rop
>Addgene plasmid #129112 | pZEG | addgene full sequence | sequence record 252436 | Addgene NGS Result
TCGCGCGTTTCGGTGATGACGGTGAAAACCTCTGACACATGCAGCTCCCGGAGACGGTCACAGCTTGTCT
GTAAGCGGATGCCGGGAGCAGACAAGCCCGTCAGGGCGCGTCAGCGGGTGTTGGCGGGTGTCGGGGCTGG
CTTAACTATGCGGCATCAGAGCAGATTGTACTGAGAGTGCACCATATGCGGTGTGAAATACCGCACAGAT
GCGTAAGGAGAAAATACCGCATCAGGCGCCATTCGCCATTCAGGCTGCGCAACTGTTGGGAAGGGCGATC
GGTGCGGGCCTCTTCGCTATTACGCCAGCTGGCGAAAGGGGGATGTGCTGCAAGGCGATTAAGTTGGGTA
ACGCCAGGGTTTTCCCAGTCACGACGTTGTAAAACGACGGCCAGTGAATTCGAGCTCGGTACCCGGGGAT
CCTCTAGAGTCGACCTGCAGGCATGCAAGCTTGGCGTAATCATGGTCATAGCTGTTTCCTGTGTGAAATT
GTTATCCGCTCACAATTCCACACAACATACGAGCCGGAAGCATAAAGTGTAAAGCCTGGGGTGCCTAATG
AGTGAGCTAACTCACATTAATTGCGTTGCGCTCACTGCCCGCTTTCCAGTCGGGAAACCTGTCGTGCCAG
CAGATCTGGCTTTTTCTTTCCAATTTTTTTTTTGTGAGTTTAGTATACATGCATTTACTTATAATACAGT
TTTTTCGTACGCTGCAGGTCGACAACCCTTAATATAACTTCGTATAATGTATGCTATACGAAGTTATTAG
GTCTAGAGATCTGTTTAGCTTGCCTCGTCCCCGCCGGGTCACCCGGCCAGCGACATGGAGGCCCAGAATA
CCCTCCTTGACAGTCTTGACGTGCGCAGCTCAGGGGCATGATGTGACTGTCGCCCGTACATTTAGCCCAT
ACATCCCCATGTATAATCATTTGCATCCATACATTTTGATGGCCGCACGGCGCGAAGCAAAAATTACGGC
TCCTCGCTGCAGACCTGCGAGCAGGGAAACGCTCCCCTCACAGACGCGTTGAATTGTCCCCACGCCGCGC
CCCTGTAGAGAAATATAAAAGGTTAGGATTTGCCACTGAGGTTCTTCTTTCATATACTTCCTTTTAAAAT
CTTGCTAGGATACAGTTCTCACATCACATCCGAACATAAACAACCATGGGTAAGGAAAAGACTCACGTTT
CGAGGCCGCGATTAAATTCCAACATGGATGCTGATTTATATGGGTATAAATGGGCTCGCGATAATGTCGG
GCAATCAGGTGCGACAATCTATCGATTGTATGGGAAGCCCGATGCGCCAGAGTTGTTTCTGAAACATGGC
AAAGGTAGCGTTGCCAATGATGTTACAGATGAGATGGTCAGACTAAACTGGCTGACGGAATTTATGCCTC
TTCCGACCATCAAGCATTTTATCCGTACTCCTGATGATGCATGGTTACTCACCACTGCGATCCCCGGCAA
AACAGCATTCCAGGTATTAGAAGAATATCCTGATTCAGGTGAAAATATTGTTGATGCGCTGGCAGTGTTC
CTGCGCCGGTTGCATTCGATTCCTGTTTGTAATTGTCCTTTTAACAGCGATCGCGTATTTCGTCTCGCTC
AGGCGCAATCACGAATGAATAACGGTTTGGTTGATGCGAGTGATTTTGATGACGAGCGTAATGGCTGGCC
TGTTGAACAAGTCTGGAAAGAAATGCATAAGCTTTTGCCATTCTCACCGGATTCAGTCGTCACTCATGGT
GATTTCTCACTTGATAACCTTATTTTTGACGAGGGGAAATTAATAGGTTGTATTGATGTTGGACGAGTCG
GAATCGCAGACCGATACCAGGATCTTGCCATCCTATGGAACTGCCTCGGTGAGTTTTCTCCTTCATTACA
GAAACGGCTTTTTCAAAAATATGGTATTGATAATCCTGATATGAATAAATTGCAGTTTCATTTGATGCTC
GATGAGTTTTTCTAATCAGTACTGACAATAAAAAGATTCTTGTTTTCAAGAACTTGTCATTTGTATAGTT
TTTTTATATTGTAGTTGTTCTATTTTAATCAAATGTTAGCGTGATTTATATTTTTTTTCGCCTCGACATC
ATCTGCCCAGATGCGAAGTTAAGTGCGCAGAAAGTAATATCATGCGTCAATCGTATGTGAATGCTGGTCG
CTATACTGCTGTCGATTCGATACTAACGCCGCCATCCAGTGTCGAAAACGAGCTCTCGAGAACCCTTAAT
ATAACTTCGTATAATGTATGCTATACGAAGTTATTAGGTGATATCAGATCCACTAGTGGCCTATGCGATT
TATCTTCGTTTCCGGTTTTTGTTCTGTGCAGTTGGGTTAAGAATACTGGGCAATTTCATGTTTCTTCAAC
ACTACATATGCGTATATATACCAATCTAAGTCTGTGCTCCTTCCTTCGTTCTTCCTTCTGTTCGGAGATT
ACCGAATCAAAAAAATTTCAAGGAAACCGAAATCAAAAAAAAGAATAAAAAAAAAATGATGAATTGAAAA
GCCAGATCTGCTGCATTAATGAATCGGCCAACGCGCGGGGAGAGGCGGTTTGCGTATTGGGCGCTCTTCC
GCTTCCTCGCTCACTGACTCGCTGCGCTCGGTCGTTCGGCTGCGGCGAGCGGTATCAGCATCGATAGATC
CTACAAAATATGTAATGCTATTCTTAGATTCCCACGAGAGGCTTGCTTTTGTACATAGACCCTCCAGAAA
ACATAGTGCTGTTTATGCAGCACACAGAAGGTTTATAGGTGTGAGCTACACTTTATAGGCCGGGTAAGTA
TAGTAAGATATGTGCAAATTAGCCGCGGAGCCATAAACAATCATCTTTTAAATTAGATGGCACAGCCTTA
AACCAAGCAATTCTGGTCACCTCTCCGGATTTTGGGTGAATATCAAAATGACCTCACAAGGTAACACTTT
GGATGATATTCGGTTACAAGTCAGGTGTGACATTCTAGGTAAAGACACCAACAGAAGAGGAGGCTCTGAG
AAGGATCCTGAGGATCAAAGTGAAACTGAGTCCAGTGGATAGACTCATTTGCTAATTTAAGCCTTTCTGT
AAGACTATTGAGACCGTGTACTATTAATTTTTCTTATTGTAACAGTAGGTAATAGGTAAGGGTATAAAAA
TCATGGGTATAATGATAAATTTGTATTGCAATAATGTCCAAATCAAATTCGGAGGCGAGGTCCAAGAAGC
AAGATGGTGTATGGTAGCAATATAGAGAGGGTTTTATTGGGTTATTATTTTATTTTCAAGAATTTACATT
TTGAGTGTAGATCTTTACTTTCAGCAAGAAGGTACGAGGAACAAGCGGGTAGTTTAGAGGAACAAAATAA
AAATACAAGAGCATAGTAACTGTCAGGGTGTATCAACTGGACCAATCATTGCTTCTCGTAGTCAAATGTT
TATTCGATAGAGTAATGGTTTAATTTCTGTAGCAACCGCCTGCGCAGGCTCCCTTCTGCGCGGTACGGGT
TGATGAAAGAACGACTTGATGAAAGAACGATTTGATGAAAGAACGAATTAATGAAAGAACGATTTGATGA
AAGAATAACGTATTCTTTCATCAACGTCCACAGTGATATGATCTCGCCTAGAAAAACTAAATTATATTAA
GCTAAACTAAATCGATGCTCACTCAAAGGCGGTAATACGGTTATCCACAGAATCAGGGGATAACGCAGGA
AAGAACATGTGAGCAAAAGGCCAGCAAAAGGCCAGGAACCGTAAAAAGGCCGCGTTGCTGGCGTTTTTCC
ATAGGCTCCGCCCCCCTGACGAGCATCACAAAAATCGACGCTCAAGTCAGAGGTGGCGAAACCCGACAGG
ACTATAAAGATACCAGGCGTTTCCCCCTGGAAGCTCCCTCGTGCGCTCTCCTGTTCCGACCCTGCCGCTT
ACCGGATACCTGTCCGCCTTTCTCCCTTCGGGAAGCGTGGCGCTTTCTCATAGCTCACGCTGTAGGTATC
TCAGTTCGGTGTAGGTCGTTCGCTCCAAGCTGGGCTGTGTGCACGAACCCCCCGTTCAGCCCGACCGCTG
CGCCTTATCCGGTAACTATCGTCTTGAGTCCAACCCGGTAAGACACGACTTATCGCCACTGGCAGCAGCC
ACTGGTAACAGGATTAGCAGAGCGAGGTATGTAGGCGGTGCTACAGAGTTCTTGAAGTGGTGGCCTAACT
ACGGCTACACTAGAAGAACAGTATTTGGTATCTGCGCTCTGCTGAAGCCAGTTACCTTCGGAAAAAGAGT
TGGTAGCTCTTGATCCGGCAAACAAACCACCGCTGGTAGCGGTGGTTTTTTTGTTTGCAAGCAGCAGATT
ACGCGCAGAAAAAAAGGATCTCAAGAAGATCCTTTGATCTTTTCTACGGGGTCTGACGCTCAGTGGAACG
AAAACTCACGTTAAGGGATTTTGGTCATGAGATTATCAAAAAGGATCTTCACCTAGATCCTTTTAAATTA
AAAATGAAGTTTTAAATCAATCTAAAGTATATATGAGTAAACTTGGTCTGACAGTTACCAATGCTTAATC
AGTGAGGCACCTATCTCAGCGATCTGTCTATTTCGTTCATCCATAGTTGCCTGACTCCCCGTCGTGTAGA
TAACTACGATACGGGAGGGCTTACCATCTGGCCCCAGTGCTGCAATGATACCGCGAGACCCACGCTCACC
GGCTCCAGATTTATCAGCAATAAACCAGCCAGCCGGAAGGGCCGAGCGCAGAAGTGGTCCTGCAACTTTA
TCCGCCTCCATCCAGTCTATTAATTGTTGCCGGGAAGCTAGAGTAAGTAGTTCGCCAGTTAATAGTTTGC
GCAACGTTGTTGCCATTGCTACAGGCATCGTGGTGTCACGCTCGTCGTTTGGTATGGCTTCATTCAGCTC
CGGTTCCCAACGATCAAGGCGAGTTACATGATCCCCCATGTTGTGCAAAAAAGCGGTTAGCTCCTTCGGT
CCTCCGATCGTTGTCAGAAGTAAGTTGGCCGCAGTGTTATCACTCATGGTTATGGCAGCACTGCATAATT
CTCTTACTGTCATGCCATCCGTAAGATGCTTTTCTGTGACTGGTGAGTACTCAACCAAGTCATTCTGAGA
ATAGTGTATGCGGCGACCGAGTTGCTCTTGCCCGGCGTCAATACGGGATAATACCGCGCCACATAGCAGA
ACTTTAAAAGTGCTCATCATTGGAAAACGTTCTTCGGGGCGAAAACTCTCAAGGATCTTACCGCTGTTGA
GATCCAGTTCGATGTAACCCACTCGTGCACCCAACTGATCTTCAGCATCTTTTACTTTCACCAGCGTTTC
TGGGTGAGCAAAAACAGGAAGGCAAAATGCCGCAAAAAAGGGAATAAGGGCGACACGGAAATGTTGAATA
CTCATACTCTTCCTTTTTCAATATTATTGAAGCATTTATCAGGGTTATTGTCTCATGAGCGGATACATAT
TTGAATGTATTTAGAAAAATAAACAAATAGGGGTTCCGCGCACATTTCCCCGAAAAGTGCCACCTGACGT
CTAAGAAACCATTATTATCATGACATTAACCTATAAAAATAGGCGTATCACGAGGCCCTTTCGTC
